>Addgene plasmid #113131 | IL1RN gRNA2 | depositor full sequence | sequence record 217999 | IL1RN gRNA2 sequence 5283 bps
GTGGCACTTTTCGGGGAAATGTGCGCGGAACCCCTATTTGTTTATTTTTCTAAATACATTCAAATATGTA
TCCGCTCATGAGACAATAACCCTGATAAATGCTTCAATAATATTGAAAAAGGAAGAGTATGAGTATTCAA
CATTTCCGTGTCGCCCTTATTCCCTTTTTTGCGGCATTTTGCCTTCCTGTTTTTGCTCACCCAGAAACGC
TGGTGAAAGTAAAAGATGCTGAAGATCAGTTGGGTGCACGAGTGGGTTACATCGAACTGGATCTCAACAG
CGGTAAGATCCTTGAGAGTTTTCGCCCCGAAGAACGTTTTCCAATGATGAGCACTTTTAAAGTTCTGCTA
TGTGGCGCGGTATTATCCCGTATTGACGCCGGGCAAGAGCAACTCGGTCGCCGCATACACTATTCTCAGA
ATGACTTGGTTGAGTACTCACCAGTCACAGAAAAGCATCTTACGGATGGCATGACAGTAAGAGAATTATG
CAGTGCTGCCATAACCATGAGTGATAACACTGCGGCCAACTTACTTCTGACAACGATCGGAGGACCGAAG
GAGCTAACCGCTTTTTTGCACAACATGGGGGATCATGTAACTCGCCTTGATCGTTGGGAACCGGAGCTGA
ATGAAGCCATACCAAACGACGAGCGTGACACCACGATGCCTGTAGCAATGGCAACAACGTTGCGCAAACT
ATTAACTGGCGAACTACTTACTCTAGCTTCCCGGCAACAATTAATAGACTGGATGGAGGCGGATAAAGTT
GCAGGACCACTTCTGCGCTCGGCCCTTCCGGCTGGCTGGTTTATTGCTGATAAATCTGGAGCCGGTGAGC
GTGGGTCTCGCGGTATCATTGCAGCACTGGGGCCAGATGGTAAGCCCTCCCGTATCGTAGTTATCTACAC
GACGGGGAGTCAGGCAACTATGGATGAACGAAATAGACAGATCGCTGAGATAGGTGCCTCACTGATTAAG
CATTGGTAACTGTCAGACCAAGTTTACTCATATATACTTTAGATTGATTTAAAACTTCATTTTTAATTTA
AAAGGATCTAGGTGAAGATCCTTTTTGATAATCTCATGACCAAAATCCCTTAACGTGAGTTTTCGTTCCA
CTGAGCGTCAGACCCCGTAGAAAAGATCAAAGGATCTTCTTGAGATCCTTTTTTTCTGCGCGTAATCTGC
TGCTTGCAAACAAAAAAACCACCGCTACCAGCGGTGGTTTGTTTGCCGGATCAAGAGCTACCAACTCTTT
TTCCGAAGGTAACTGGCTTCAGCAGAGCGCAGATACCAAATACTGTCCTTCTAGTGTAGCCGTAGTTAGG
CCACCACTTCAAGAACTCTGTAGCACCGCCTACATACCTCGCTCTGCTAATCCTGTTACCAGTGGCTGCT
GCCAGTGGCGATAAGTCGTGTCTTACCGGGTTGGACTCAAGACGATAGTTACCGGATAAGGCGCAGCGGT
CGGGCTGAACGGGGGGTTCGTGCACACAGCCCAGCTTGGAGCGAACGACCTACACCGAACTGAGATACCT
ACAGCGTGAGCTATGAGAAAGCGCCACGCTTCCCGAAGGGAGAAAGGCGGACAGGTATCCGGTAAGCGGC
AGGGTCGGAACAGGAGAGCGCACGAGGGAGCTTCCAGGGGGAAACGCCTGGTATCTTTATAGTCCTGTCG
GGTTTCGCCACCTCTGACTTGAGCGTCGATTTTTGTGATGCTCGTCAGGGGGGCGGAGCCTATGGAAAAA
CGCCAGCAACGCGGCCTTTTTACGGTTCCTGGCCTTTTGCTGGCCTTTTGCTCACATGTTCTTTCCTGCG
TTATCCCCTGATTCTGTGGATAACCGTATTACCGCCTTTGAGTGAGCTGATACCGCTCGCCGCAGCCGAA
CGACCGAGCGCAGCGAGTCAGTGAGCGAGGAAGCGGAAGAGCGCCCAATACGCAAACCGCCTCTCCCCGC
GCGTTGGCCGATTCATTAATGCAGCTGGCACGACAGGTTTCCCGACTGGAAAGCGGGCAGTGAGCGCAAC
GCAATTAATGTGAGTTAGCTCACTCATTAGGCACCCCAGGCTTTACACTTTATGCTTCCGGCTCGTATGT
TGTGTGGAATTGTGAGCGGATAACAATTTCACACAGGAAACAGCTATGACCATGATTACGCCAAGCGCGC
AATTAACCCTCACTAAAGGGAACAAAAGCTGGGTACCACTAGTATGCATCCTGCAGGACGCGTCCTACCC
ACTCCCTCTATGCGCGCTCGCTCACTCACTCGGCCCTGGAGACCAAAGGTCTCCAGACTGCCGGCCTCTG
GCCGGCAGGGCCGAGTGAGTGAGCGAGCGCGCATAGAGGGAGTGGGTACCTCCATCATCTAGGTTTGCCA
GATCTGATATCGGCGCGCCCGAGTCCAACACCCGTGGGAATCCCATGGGCACCATGGCCCCTCGCTCCAA
AAATGCTTTCGCGTCGCGCAGACACTGCTCGGTAGTTTCGGGGATCAGCGTTTGAGTAAGAGCCCGCGTC
TGAACCCTCCGCGCCGCCCCGGCCCCAGTGGAAAGACGCGCAGGCAAAACGCACCACGTGACGGAGCGTG
ACCGCGCGCCGAGCGCGCGCCAAGGTCGGGCAGGAAGAGGGCCTATTTCCCATGATTCCTTCATATTTGC
ATATACGATACAAGGCTGTTAGAGAGATAATTAGAATTAATTTGACTGTAAACACAAAGATATTAGTACA
AAATACGTGACGTAGAAAGTAATAATTTCTTGGGTAGTTTGCAGTTTTAAAATTATGTTTTAAAATGGAC
TATCATATGCTTACCGTAACTTGAAAGTATTTCGATTTCTTGGCTTTATATATCTTGTGGAAAGGACGAA
ACACCACGCAGATAAGAACCAGTTGTTTAAGAGCTATGCTGGAAACAGCATAGCAAGTTTAAATAAGGCT
AGTCCGTTATCAACTTGAAAAAGTGGCACCGAGTCGGTGCTTTTTTTGCGGCCGCCTCGAGTGATCAAAA
AACCAACACACGCTTCCAATGAAAATAAACGATCCTTTATTGCTAGCCTTTACTTGTACAGCTCGTCCAT
GCCGAGAGTGATCCCGGCGGCGGTCACGAACTCCAGCAGGACCATGTGATCGCGCTTCTCGTTGGGGTCT
TTGCTCAGGGCGGACTGGGTGCTCAGGTAGTGGTTGTCGGGCAGCAACACGGGGCCGTCGCCGATGGGGG
TGTTCTGCTGGTAGTGGTCGGCGAGCTGCACGCTGCCGTCCTCGATGTTGTGGCGGATCTTGAAGTTCAC
CTTGATGCCGTTCTTCTGCTTGTCGGCCATGATATAGACGTTGTGGCTGTTGTAGTTGTACTCCAGCTTG
TGCCCCAGGATGTTGCCGTCCTCCTTGAAGTCGATGCCCTTCAGCTCGATGCGGTTCACCAGGGTGTCGC
CCTCGAACTTCACCTCGGCGCGGGTCTTGTAGTTGCCGTCGTCCTTGAAGAAGATGGTGCGCTCCTGGAC
GTAGCCTTCGGGCATGGCGGACTTGAAGAAGTCGTGCTGCTTCATGTGGTCGGGGTAGCGGCTGAAGCAC
TGCACGCCGTAGGTCAGGGTGGTCACGAGGGTGGGCCAGGGCACGGGCAGCTTGCCGGTGGTGCAGATGA
ACTTCAGGGTCAGCTTGCCGTAGGTGGCATCGCCCTCGCCCTCGCCGGACACGCTGAACTTGTGGCCGTT
TACGTCGCCGTCCAGCTCGACCAGGATGGGCACCACCCCGGTGAACAGCTCCTCGCCCTTGCTCACCATG
GTGGCGACCGGTGGATCCCGGGCCCGCGGTACCCAGCTTGGAGGTGCACACCAATGTGGTGAATGGTCAA
ATGGCGTTTATTGTATCGAGCTAGGCACTTAAATACAATATCTCTGCAATGCGGAATTCAGTGGTTCGTC
CAATCCATGTCAGACCCGTCTGTTGCCTTCCTAATAAGGCACGATCGTACCACCTTACTTCCACCAATCG
GCATGCACGGTGCTTTTTCTCTCCTTGTAAGGCATGTTGCTAACTCATCCTTACCATGTTGCAAGACTAC
CAAGAGTATTTGCATAAGACTACATTTCCCCCTCCCTATGCAAAAGCGAAACTACTATATCCTGAGGGGA
CTCCTAACCGCGTACAACCGAAGCCCCGCTTTTCGCCTAAACACACCCTAGTCCCCTCAGATACGCGTAT
ATCTGGCCCGTACATCGCGAAGCAGCGCAAAACGCCTAACCCTAAGCAGATTCTTCATGCAATTGTCGGT
CAAGCCTTGCCTTGTTGTAGCTTAAATTTTGCTCGCGCACTACTCAGCGACCTCCAACACACAAGCAGGG
AGCAGATACTGGCTTAACTATGCGGCATCAGAGCAGATTGTACTGAGAGTGCACCATACGGATCTGCGAT
GATAAGCTGTCAAACATGAGAATTGGTCGACGATATCAGATCTAGGAACCCCTAGTGATGGAGTTGGCCA
CTCCCTCTCTGCGCGCTCGCTCGCTCACTGAGGCCGCCCGGGCAAAGCCCGGGCGTCGGGCGACCTTTGG
TCGCCCGGCCTCAGTGAGCGAGCGAGCGCGCAGAGAGGGAGTGGCCCCCCCCCCCCCCCCCCCCTGCATT
CTAGAGAGCTCCAATTCGCCCTATAGTGAGTCGTATTACGCGCGCTCACTGGCCGTCGTTTTACAACGTC
GTGACTGGGAAAACCCTGGCGTTACCCAACTTAATCGCCTTGCAGCACATCCCCCTTTCGCCAGCTGGCG
TAATAGCGAAGAGGCCCGCACCGATCGCCCTTCCCAACAGTTGCGCAGCCTGAATGGCGAATGGG
[124 nt withheld, positions 4826-4949]
C
[91 nt withheld, positions 4951-5041]
A
[49 nt withheld, positions 5043-5091]
CCTTTGACGTTGGAGTCCACGTTCTTT
[37 nt withheld, positions 5119-5155]
ACCCTATCTCGGTCTATTCTTTTGATTTATAAGGGATTTTGCCGATTTCGGCCTATTGGTTAAAAAATGA
GCTGATTTAACAAAAATTTAACGCGAATTTTAACAAAATATTAACGCTTACAATTTAG
Features (pLannotate 1.2.2; 21 found; start..end, strand, type, name):
     24..128     +  promoter       AmpR promoter: bla
    129..989     +  CDS            AmpR: β-lactamase; bla; confers resistance to ampicillin, carbenicillin, and related antibiotics
   1160..1748    +  rep_origin     ori: high-copy-number ColE1/pMB1/pBR322/pUC origin of replication
   1931..2023    +  CDS            lacI (fragment): lac repressor; lacI; The lac repressor binds to the lac operator to inhibit transcription in E. coli. This inhibition can be relieved by adding lactose or isopropyl-β-D-thiogalactopyranoside (IPTG).
   2036..2057    +  protein_bind   CAP binding site: CAP binding activates transcription in the presence of cAMP. E. coli catabolite activator protein
   2072..2102    +  promoter       lac promoter: promoter for the E. coli lac operon
   2110..2126    +  protein_bind   lac operator: The lac repressor binds to the lac operator to inhibit transcription in E. coli. This inhibition can be relieved by adding lactose or isopropyl-β-D-thiogalactopyranoside (IPTG). lac repressor encoded by lacI
   2171..2189    +  promoter       T3 promoter: promoter for bacteriophage T3 RNA polymerase
   2627..2867    +  promoter       U6 promoter: RNA polymerase III promoter for human U6 snRNA
   2913..2980    +  misc_RNA       tracrRNA (fragment): trans-activating CRISPR RNA for the Streptococcus pyogenes CRISPR/Cas9 system
   3063..3779    -  CDS            EGFP: EGFP is a basic (constitutively fluorescent) green fluorescent protein published in 1996, derived from Aequorea victoria. It is reported to be a rapidly-maturing weak dimer with moderate acid sensitivity.
   3787..3813    -  misc_feature   MCS (fragment): multiple cloning site
   3823..4086    -  promoter       RSV promoter: Rous sarcoma virus enhancer/promoter
   4120..4213    -  ncRNA          Retro dr1: Accession: RF00214 - Retrovirus direct repeat 1 (dr1)
   4346..4398    +  misc_feature   bom (fragment): basis of mobility region from pBR322
   4407..4423    -  promoter       tet promoter (fragment): E. coli promoter for tetracycline efflux protein gene
   4489..4596    -  repeat_region  AAV2 ITR (fragment): inverted terminal repeat of adeno-associated virus serotype 2 inverted
   4594..4614    -  promoter       chicken β-actin promoter (fragment): contains a 21-bp deletion relative to the standard chicken β-actin promoter
   4640..4658    -  promoter       T7 promoter: promoter for bacteriophage T7 RNA polymerase
   4666..4821    +  CDS            lacZα (fragment): LacZα fragment of β-galactosidase; lacZ fragment
   4826..5254    +  rep_origin     f1 ori (sequence partly withheld): f1 bacteriophage origin of replication; arrow indicates direction of (+) strand synthesis
