>Addgene plasmid #113131 | IL1RN gRNA2 | addgene full sequence | sequence record 224942 | Addgene NGS Result
GTGGCACTTTTCGGGGAAATGTGCGCGGAACCCCTATTTGTTTATTTTTCTAAATACATTCAAATATGTA
TCCGCTCATGAGACAATAACCCTGATAAATGCTTCAATAATATTGAAAAAGGAAGAGTATGAGTATTCAA
CATTTCCGTGTCGCCCTTATTCCCTTTTTTGCGGCATTTTGCCTTCCTGTTTTTGCTCACCCAGAAACGC
TGGTGAAAGTAAAAGATGCTGAAGATCAGTTGGGTGCACGAGTGGGTTACATCGAACTGGATCTCAACAG
CGGTAAGATCCTTGAGAGTTTTCGCCCCGAAGAACGTTTTCCAATGATGAGCACTTTTAAAGTTCTGCTA
TGTGGCGCGGTATTATCCCGTATTGACGCCGGGCAAGAGCAACTCGGTCGCCGCATACACTATTCTCAGA
ATGACTTGGTTGAGTACTCACCAGTCACAGAAAAGCATCTTACGGATGGCATGACAGTAAGAGAATTATG
CAGTGCTGCCATAACCATGAGTGATAACACTGCGGCCAACTTACTTCTGACAACGATCGGAGGACCGAAG
GAGCTAACCGCTTTTTTGCACAACATGGGGGATCATGTAACTCGCCTTGATCGTTGGGAACCGGAGCTGA
ATGAAGCCATACCAAACGACGAGCGTGACACCACGATGCCTGTAGCAATGGCAACAACGTTGCGCAAACT
ATTAACTGGCGAACTACTTACTCTAGCTTCCCGGCAACAATTAATAGACTGGATGGAGGCGGATAAAGTT
GCAGGACCACTTCTGCGCTCGGCCCTTCCGGCTGGCTGGTTTATTGCTGATAAATCTGGAGCCGGTGAGC
GTGGGTCTCGCGGTATCATTGCAGCACTGGGGCCAGATGGTAAGCCCTCCCGTATCGTAGTTATCTACAC
GACGGGGAGTCAGGCAACTATGGATGAACGAAATAGACAGATCGCTGAGATAGGTGCCTCACTGATTAAG
CATTGGTAACTGTCAGACCAAGTTTACTCATATATACTTTAGATTGATTTAAAACTTCATTTTTAATTTA
AAAGGATCTAGGTGAAGATCCTTTTTGATAATCTCATGACCAAAATCCCTTAACGTGAGTTTTCGTTCCA
CTGAGCGTCAGACCCCGTAGAAAAGATCAAAGGATCTTCTTGAGATCCTTTTTTTCTGCGCGTAATCTGC
TGCTTGCAAACAAAAAAACCACCGCTACCAGCGGTGGTTTGTTTGCCGGATCAAGAGCTACCAACTCTTT
TTCCGAAGGTAACTGGCTTCAGCAGAGCGCAGATACCAAATACTGTTCTTCTAGTGTAGCCGTAGTTAGG
CCACCACTTCAAGAACTCTGTAGCACCGCCTACATACCTCGCTCTGCTAATCCTGTTACCAGTGGCTGCT
GCCAGTGGCGATAAGTCGTGTCTTACCGGGTTGGACTCAAGACGATAGTTACCGGATAAGGCGCAGCGGT
CGGGCTGAACGGGGGGTTCGTGCACACAGCCCAGCTTGGAGCGAACGACCTACACCGAACTGAGATACCT
ACAGCGTGAGCTATGAGAAAGCGCCACGCTTCCCGAAGGGAGAAAGGCGGACAGGTATCCGGTAAGCGGC
AGGGTCGGAACAGGAGAGCGCACGAGGGAGCTTCCAGGGGGAAACGCCTGGTATCTTTATAGTCCTGTCG
GGTTTCGCCACCTCTGACTTGAGCGTCGATTTTTGTGATGCTCGTCAGGGGGGCGGAGCCTATGGAAAAA
CGCCAGCAACGCGGCCTTTTTACGGTTCCTGGCCTTTTGCTGGCCTTTTGCTCACATGTTCTTTCCTGCG
TTATCCCCTGATTCTGTGGATAACCGTATTACCGCCTTTGAGTGAGCTGATACCGCTCGCCGCAGCCGAA
CGACCGAGCGCAGCGAGTCAGTGAGCGAGGAAGCGGAAGAGCGCCCAATACGCAAACCGCCTCTCCCCGC
GCGTTGGCCGATTCATTAATGCAGCTGGCACGACAGGTTTCCCGACTGGAAAGCGGGCAGTGAGCGCAAC
GCAATTAATGTGAGTTAGCTCACTCATTAGGCACCCCAGGCTTTACACTTTATGCTTCCGGCTCGTATGT
TGTGTGGAATTGTGAGCGGATAACAATTTCACACAGGAAACAGCTATGACCATGATTACGCCAAGCGCGC
AATTAACCCTCACTAAAGGGAACAAAAGCTGGGTACCACTAGTATGCATCCTGCAGGACGCGTCCTACCC
ACTCCCTCTATGCGCGCTCGCTCACTCACTCGGCCCTGGAGACCAAAGGTCTCCGCCCTGGAGACCAAAG
GTCTCCAGGGCCGAGTGAGTGAGCGAGCGCGCATAGAGGGAGTGGGTACCTCCATCATCTGGTTTCCCAG
ATCTGATATCGGCGCGCCCGAGTCCAACACCCGTGGGAATCCCATGGGCACCATGGCCCCTCGCTCCAAA
AATGCTTTCGCGTCGCGCAGACACTGCTCGGTAGTTTCGGGGATCAGCGTTTGAGTAAGAGCCCGCGTCT
GAACCCTCCGCGCCGCCCCGGCCCCAGTGGAAAGACGCGCAGGCAAAACGCACCACGTGACGGAGCGTGA
CCGCGCGCCGAGCGCGCGCCAAGGTCGGGCAGGAAGAGGGCCTATTTCCCATGATTCCTTCATATTTGCA
TATACGATACAAGGCTGTTAGAGAGATAATTAGAATTAATTTGACTGTAAACACAAAGATATTAGTACAA
AATACGTGACGTAGAAAGTAATAATTTCTTGGGTAGTTTGCAGTTTTAAAATTATGTTTTAAAATGGACT
ATCATATGCTTACCGTAACTTGAAAGTATTTCGATTTCTTGGCTTTATATATCTTGTGGAAAGGACGAAA
CACCACGCAGATAAGAACCAGTTGTTTAAGAGCTATGCTGGAAACAGCATAGCAAGTTTAAATAAGGCTA
GTCCGTTATCAACTTGAAAAAGTGGCACCGAGTCGGTGCTTTTTTTGCGGCCGCCTCGAGTGATCAAAAA
ACCAACACACGCTTCCAATGAAAATAAACGATCCTTTATTGCTAGCCTTTACTTGTACAGCTCGTCCATG
CCGAGAGTGATCCCGGCGGCGGTCACGAACTCCAGCAGGACCATGTGATCGCGCTTCTCGTTGGGGTCTT
TGCTCAGGGCGGACTGGGTGCTCAGGTAGTGGTTGTCGGGCAGCAGCACGGGGCCGTCGCCGATGGGGGT
GTTCTGCTGGTAGTGGTCGGCGAGCTGCACGCTGCCGTCCTCGATGTTGTGGCGGATCTTGAAGTTCACC
TTGATGCCGTTCTTCTGCTTGTCGGCCATGATATAGACGTTGTGGCTGTTGTAGTTGTACTCCAGCTTGT
GCCCCAGGATGTTGCCGTCCTCCTTGAAGTCGATGCCCTTCAGCTCGATGCGGTTCACCAGGGTGTCGCC
CTCGAACTTCACCTCGGCGCGGGTCTTGTAGTTGCCGTCGTCCTTGAAGAAGATGGTGCGCTCCTGGACG
TAGCCTTCGGGCATGGCGGACTTGAAGAAGTCGTGCTGCTTCATGTGGTCGGGGTAGCGGCTGAAGCACT
GCACGCCGTAGGTCAGGGTGGTCACGAGGGTGGGCCAGGGCACGGGCAGCTTGCCGGTGGTGCAGATGAA
CTTCAGGGTCAGCTTGCCGTAGGTGGCATCGCCCTCGCCCTCGCCGGACACGCTGAACTTGTGGCCGTTT
ACGTCGCCGTCCAGCTCGACCAGGATGGGCACCACCCCGGTGAACAGCTCCTCGCCCTTGCTCACCATGG
TGGCGACCGGTGGATCCCGGGCCCGCGGTACCCAGCTTGGAGGTGCACACCAATGTGGTGAATGGTCAAA
TGGCGTTTATTGTATCGAGCTAGGCACTTAAATACAATATCTCTGCAATGCGGAATTCAGTGGTTCGTCC
AATCCATGTCAGACCCGTCTGTTGCCTTCCTAATAAGGCACGATCGTACCACCTTACTTCCACCAATCGG
CATGCACGGTGCTTTTTCTCTCCTTGTAAGGCATGTTGCTAACTCATCGTTACCATGTTGCAAGACTACA
AGAGTATTGCATAAGACTACATTTCCCCCTCCCTATGCAAAAGCGAAACTACTATATCCTGAGGGGACTC
CTAACCGCGTACAACCGAAGCCCCGCTTTTCGCCTAAACACACCCTAGTCCCCTCAGATACGCGTATATC
TGGCCCGTACATCGCGAAGCAGCGCAAAACGCCTAACCCTAAGCAGATTCTTCATGCAATTGTCGGTCAA
GCCTTGCCTTGTTGTAGCTTAAATTTTGCTCGCGCACTACTCAGCGACCTCCAACACACAAGCAGGGAGC
AGATACTGGCTTAACTATGCGGCATCAGAGCAGATTGTACTGAGAGTGCACCATACGGATCTGCGATGAT
AAGCTGTCAAACATGAGAATTGGTCGACGATATCAGATCTGAGGAACCCCTAGTGATGGAGTTGGCCACT
CCCTCTCTGCGCGCTCGCTCGCTCACTGAGGCCGGGCGACCAAAGGTCGCCCGACGCCCGGGCTTTGCCC
GGGCGGCCTCAGTGAGCGAGCGAGCGCGCAGAGAGGGAGKGGCCCCCCCCCCCCCCCCCCCNTGCATTCT
AGAGAGCTCCAATTCGCCCTATAGTGAGTCGTATTACGCGCGCTCACTGGCCGTCGTTTTACAACGTCGT
GACTGGGAAAACCCTGGCGTTACCCAACTTAATCGCCTTGCAGCACATCCCCCTTTCGCCAGCTGGCGTA
ATAGCGAAGAGGCCCGCACCGATCGCCCTTCCCAACAGTTGCGCAGCCTGAATGGGCCACCTG
[124 nt withheld, positions 4824-4947]
C
[91 nt withheld, positions 4949-5039]
A
[49 nt withheld, positions 5041-5089]
CCTTTGACGTTGGAGTCCACGTTCTTT
[37 nt withheld, positions 5117-5153]
ACCCTATCTCGGTCTATTCTTTTGATTTATAAGGGATTTTGCCGATTTCGGCCTATTGGTTAAAAAATGA
GCTGATTTAACAAAAATTTAACGCGAATTTTAACAAAATATTAACGCTTACAATTT
Features (pLannotate 1.2.2; 21 found; start..end, strand, type, name):
     24..128     +  promoter       AmpR promoter: bla
    129..989     +  CDS            AmpR: β-lactamase; bla; confers resistance to ampicillin, carbenicillin, and related antibiotics
   1160..1748    +  rep_origin     ori: high-copy-number ColE1/pMB1/pBR322/pUC origin of replication
   1931..2023    +  CDS            lacI (fragment): lac repressor; lacI; The lac repressor binds to the lac operator to inhibit transcription in E. coli. This inhibition can be relieved by adding lactose or isopropyl-β-D-thiogalactopyranoside (IPTG).
   2036..2057    +  protein_bind   CAP binding site: CAP binding activates transcription in the presence of cAMP. E. coli catabolite activator protein
   2072..2102    +  promoter       lac promoter: promoter for the E. coli lac operon
   2110..2126    +  protein_bind   lac operator: The lac repressor binds to the lac operator to inhibit transcription in E. coli. This inhibition can be relieved by adding lactose or isopropyl-β-D-thiogalactopyranoside (IPTG). lac repressor encoded by lacI
   2171..2189    +  promoter       T3 promoter: promoter for bacteriophage T3 RNA polymerase
   2626..2866    +  promoter       U6 promoter: RNA polymerase III promoter for human U6 snRNA
   2912..2979    +  misc_RNA       tracrRNA (fragment): trans-activating CRISPR RNA for the Streptococcus pyogenes CRISPR/Cas9 system
   3059..3778    -  CDS            EGFP: the original enhanced GFP (Yang et al., 1996) mammalian codon-optimized
   3786..3812    -  misc_feature   MCS (fragment): multiple cloning site
   3822..4083    -  promoter       RSV promoter: Rous sarcoma virus enhancer/promoter
   4117..4210    -  ncRNA          Retro dr1: Accession: RF00214 - Retrovirus direct repeat 1 (dr1)
   4343..4395    +  misc_feature   bom (fragment): basis of mobility region from pBR322
   4404..4420    -  promoter       tet promoter (fragment): E. coli promoter for tetracycline efflux protein gene
   4452..4581    +  repeat_region  AAV2 ITR (fragment): inverted terminal repeat of adeno-associated virus serotype 2 inverted
   4592..4608    -  promoter       chicken β-actin promoter (fragment): contains a 21-bp deletion relative to the standard chicken β-actin promoter
   4638..4656    -  promoter       T7 promoter: promoter for bacteriophage T7 RNA polymerase
   4664..4815    +  CDS            lacZα (fragment): LacZα fragment of β-galactosidase; lacZ fragment
   4824..5252    +  rep_origin     f1 ori (sequence partly withheld): f1 bacteriophage origin of replication; arrow indicates direction of (+) strand synthesis
