[The description below was written by a language model from this plasmid's Addgene catalogue record and pLannotate feature annotations shown in this document.]
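Description:
IL1RN gRNA2 is a roughly 5.3 kb self-complementary AAV (scAAV) vector plasmid for mammalian expression of a single guide RNA directed at the IL1RN promoter, built on the Streptococcus pyogenes Cas9 scaffold. It is maintained in E. coli through a high-copy ColE1/pUC-type origin and selected with ampicillin via the β-lactamase gene. The backbone also carries an f1 phage origin and typical phagemid cloning-vector remnants (lac promoter/operator, lacZα fragment, T3 and T7 promoters), which play no role in the payload's function.

The payload consists of two independent cassettes. A human U6 RNA polymerase III promoter drives the guide, with the spacer lying between the promoter and the annotated SpCas9 tracrRNA-derived scaffold. In the opposite orientation, a Rous sarcoma virus enhancer/promoter drives EGFP, which the record describes as a co-expressed transfection marker for identifying cells that received the guide. No Cas9 or dCas9 effector is encoded, so one must be supplied separately. A promoter-targeting guide suits CRISPR-based transcriptional regulation of IL1RN, and the associated work concerns optogenetic control of Cas9 with engineered anti-CRISPR proteins, though the record does not spell out the exact assay.

Some inconsistencies are worth noting. The plasmid name says "gRNA2" while the insert field reads "guideRNA 1". Both feature tables (the depositor sequence and the repository's sequencing result, which differ by a few bases) annotate only one partial AAV2 ITR, placed differently in each. The repository reports numerous sequence discrepancies in the ITRs, although the plasmid is expected to work as published. ITR integrity should therefore be considered before using it for AAV packaging.
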