Addgene plasmid #113131: IL1RN gRNA2
Purpose: Expresses gRNA targeting the IL1RN promoter (SpyCas9 scaffold)
Depositing lab: Dominik Niopek. Depositing organization: Universitaet Heidelberg. Publication: Engineered anti-CRISPR proteins for optogenetic control of CRISPR-Cas9. Bubeck F, Hoffmann MD, Harteveld Z, Aschenbrenner S, Bietz A, Waldhauer MC, Borner K, Fakhiri J, Schmelas C, Dietz L, Grimm D, Correia BE, Eils R, Niopek D. Nat Methods. 2018 Oct 30. pii: 10.1038/s41592-018-0178-9. doi: 10.1038/s41592-018-0178-9. PubMed 30377362.
Backbone
  Vector backbone: scAAV vector
  Total vector size (bp): 5283
  Vector type: Mammalian Expression, AAV, CRISPR, Synthetic Biology
Growth in bacteria
  Bacterial resistance: Ampicillin, 100 μg/mL
  Growth temperature: 37°C
  Growth strain: NEB Stable
  Copy number: High Copy
Gene/Insert
  Gene/Insert name: IL1RN guideRNA 1 (SpCas9 scaffold), co-expressed GFP (transfection marker)
Terms and licenses: Academic/Nonprofit Terms; Industry Terms: Not Available to Industry
Depositor comments: Addgene Next-Generation Sequence analysis identified numerous sequence discrepancies in ITR sequences. Plasmid is expected to function as described in the associated publication: PMID: 30377362
How to cite: IL1RN gRNA2 was a gift from Dominik Niopek (Addgene plasmid # 113131 ; http://n2t.net/addgene:113131 ; RRID:Addgene_113131)
